Addgene plasmid #198283: pAWP78-PVCpnfΔpvc13
Purpose: Produces PVCs lacking tail fibers
Depositing lab: Feng Zhang. Depositing organization: Broad Institute. Publication: Programmable protein delivery with a bacterial contractile injection system. Kreitz J, Friedrich MJ, Guru A, Lash B, Saito M, Macrae RK, Zhang F. Nature. 2023 Apr;616(7956):357-364. doi: 10.1038/s41586-023-05870-7. Epub 2023 Mar 29. PubMed 36991127.
Backbone
  Vector backbone: pAWP78
  Vector type: Bacterial Expression
Growth in bacteria
  Bacterial resistance: Kanamycin, 50 μg/mL
  Growth temperature: 37°C
  Growth strain: DH5alpha
  Copy number: Low Copy
Gene/Insert
  Gene/Insert name: PVCpnfΔpvc13
  Species: Photorhabdus asymbiotica
  Cloning method: Gibson Cloning
Terms and licenses: Academic/Nonprofit Terms; Industry Terms: Not Available to Industry
How to cite: pAWP78-PVCpnfΔpvc13 was a gift from Feng Zhang (Addgene plasmid # 198283 ; http://n2t.net/addgene:198283 ; RRID:Addgene_198283)
