[The description below was written by a language model from this plasmid's Addgene catalogue record and pLannotate feature annotations shown in this document.]
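Description:
pAWP78-PVCpnfΔpvc13 is a bacterial expression plasmid of about 23.9 kb, built on the pAWP78 backbone by Gibson assembly. It carries the PVCpnf locus of Photorhabdus asymbiotica with the pvc13 gene deleted. PVCs (Photorhabdus virulence cassettes) are extracellular contractile injection systems, phage-tail-like particles that bind a target cell and drive a protein payload into it. According to the record, this construct produces PVC particles that lack tail fibers, and the name ties that phenotype to the pvc13 deletion. Such particles would typically serve as a binding-deficient control or as a reference point for work on how tail fibers determine target recognition in programmable protein delivery, the subject of the associated study.

The annotated features all belong to the backbone. They include an IncP (RK2-type) oriV together with trfA, whose product activates that origin, and a ColE1/pUC-type origin as well. An IncP oriT and traJ, which encodes the oriT-recognising protein, allow the plasmid to be mobilised by conjugation when transfer functions are supplied in trans. A short tetR fragment is also detected and is most likely a backbone remnant. Selection is by kanamycin through an aph(3')-Ia KanR gene. The catalogue lists the plasmid as low copy even though a pUC-type origin is annotated.

The roughly 19 kb stretch between the origins and KanR has no annotation and presumably holds the PVC operon. The record does not list the individual pvc genes, the promoter driving them, or whether any payload genes are present.
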