Features (pLannotate 1.2.2; 7 found; start..end, strand, type, name):
      1..110     -  oriT           oriT: incP origin of transfer
    263..894     +  rep_origin     oriV: incP origin of replication
   1203..1791    +  rep_origin     ori: high-copy-number ColE1/pMB1/pBR322/pUC origin of replication
  20956..21771   -  CDS            KanR: aminoglycoside phosphotransferase; aph(3')-Ia; confers resistance to kanamycin in bacteria or G418 (Geneticin®) in eukaryotes
  21903..22055   -  CDS            tetR (fragment): TETR1_ECOLX - Experimental evidence at protein level: Swiss-Prot protein existence level 1. TetR is the repressor of the tetracycline resistance element; its N-terminal region forms a helix-turn-helix structure and binds DNA. Binding of tetracycline to TetR reduces the repressor affinity for the tetracycline resistance gene (tetA) promoter operator sites. From Escherichia coli.
  22075..23223   -  CDS            trfA: trans-acting replication protein that binds to and activates oriV
  23495..23866   -  CDS            traJ: oriT-recognizing protein; traJ
>Addgene plasmid #198283 | pAWP78-PVCpnfΔpvc13 | addgene full sequence | sequence record 388698 | Addgene NGS Result
CCGGCCAGCCTCGCAGAGCAGGATTCCCGTTGAGCACCGCCAGGTGCGAATAAGGGACAGTGAAGAAGGA
ACACCCGCTCGCGGGTGGGCCTACTTCACCTATCCTGCCCGGCTGACGCCGTTGGATACACCAAGGAAAG
TCTACACGAACCCTTTGGCAAAATCCTGTATATCGTGCGAAAAAGGATGGATATACCGAAAAAATCGCTA
TAATGACCCCGAAGCAGGGTTATGCAGCGGAAAAGATCCGTCGACCCTTTCCGACGCTCACCGGGCTGGT
TGCCCTCGCCGCTGGGCTGGCGGCCGTCTATGGCCCTGCAAACGCGCCAGAAACGCCGTCGAAGCCGTGT
GCGAGACACCGCGGCCGCCGGCGTTGTGGATACCTCGCGGAAAACTTGGCCCTCACTGACAGATGAGGGG
CGGACGTTGACACTTGAGGGGCCGACTCACCCGGCGCGGCGTTGACAGATGAGGGGCAGGCTCGATTTCG
GCCGGCGACGTGGAGCTGGCCAGCCTCGCAAATCGGCGAAAACGCCTGATTTTACGCGAGTTTCCCACAG
ATGATGTGGACAAGCCTGGGGATAAGTGCCCTGCGGTATTGACACTTGAGGGGCGCGACTACTGACAGAT
GAGGGGCGCGATCCTTGACACTTGAGGGGCAGAGTGCTGACAGATGAGGGGCGCACCTATTGACATTTGA
GGGGCTGTCCACAGGCAGAAAATCCAGCATTTGCAAGGGTTTCCGCCCGTTTTTCGGCCACCGCTAACCT
GTCTTTTAACCTGCTTTTAAACCAATATTTATAAACCTTGTTTTTAACCAGGGCTGCGCCCTGTGCGCGT
GACCGCGCACGCCGAAGGGGGGTGCCCCCCCTTCTCGAACCCTCCCGGCCCGCTAACGCGGGCCTCCCAT
CCCCCCAGGGGCTGCGCCCCTCGGCCGCGAACGGCCTCACCCCAAAAATGGCAGCCAAGCTGACCCGCTA
GGGACGTGAAGTCGATTCCTTCGATGGTTAGCAATCAAAGACTCAGAGTGCTGTCTGGAGCGTGAATCTA
ACGGTACGTATCTCGATTGCTCGGTCGCTATTCGCACTCTGCGAAAGTTCGTACCGCTCATTCACTAGGT
TGCGAATCATGACCAAAATCCCTTAACGTGAGTTTTCGTTCCACTGAGCGTCAGACCCCGTAGAAAAGAT
CAAAGGATCTTCTTGAGATCCTTTTTTTCTGCGCGTAATCTGCTGCTTGCAAACAAAAAAACCACCGCTA
CCAGCGGTGGTTTGTTTGCCGGATCAAGAGCTACCAACTCTTTTTCCGAAGGTAACTGGCTTCAGCAGAG
CGCAGATACCAAATACTGTTCTTCTAGTGTAGCCGTAGTTAGGCCACCACTTCAAGAACTCTGTAGCACC
GCCTACATACCTCGCTCTGCTAATCCTGTTACCAGTGGCTGCTGCCAGTGGCGATAAGTCGTGTCTTACC
GGGTTGGACTCAAGACGATAGTTACCGGATAAGGCGCAGCGGTCGGGCTGAACGGGGGGTTCGTGCACAC
AGCCCAGCTTGGAGCGAACGACCTACACCGAACTGAGATACCTACAGCGTGAGCTATGAGAAAGCGCCAC
GCTTCCCGAAGGGAGAAAGGCGGACAGGTATCCGGTAAGCGGCAGGGTCGGAACAGGAGAGCGCACGAGG
GAGCTTCCAGGGGGAAACGCCTGGTATCTTTATAGTCCTGTCGGGTTTCGCCACCTCTGACTTGAGCGTC
GATTTTTGTGATGCTCGTCAGGGGGGCGGAGCCTATGGAAAAACGCCAGCAACGCGGCCTTTTTACGGTT
CCTGGCCTTTTGCTGGCCTTTTGCTCACATGTTCTTTCCTGCGTTATCCCCTGATTCTGTGGATAACCGT
ATTACCGCCTTTGAGTGAGCTGTCGCGAATGCATCTAGATATAATTACATCTTCATCATTCGGTATTTTA
AATGACATATATCCTCCTTCCGAATAGTTTTAATGGTGATGTTCGATTGGACAGTGTTTTCCATTATTAA
AATTTTAAGTATCACATCATGTTTAATGAAGGATTGATGTTTATTAGAATATTCATAATAGCTTTGTCTT
TGCCTCTATGTAAATGAAATTGCATAAAAAGCAAATTGCATTATTGGCAATGTACTTATTCTGGATTTTT
CGGCACGATAAATTATTGGTGTAAGTTTTATATCATGAGTAAAAATTCGGAATGATATTCCTGTCATTTT
GTGGCGGTAGCGTTACTCAAGATATTATCCTACATCATATGTTGATTATTGTAATCAATCGAGCTATTTT
TTGTCTAAAAAGGGGCTTTTATGTCTACAAGTACATCTCAAATTGCGGTTGAATATCCTATTCCTGTCTA
TCGCTTTATTGTTTCTGTCGGAGATGAGAAAATTCCATTTAATAGTGTTTCAGGATTAGATATTAGTTAT
GACACCATTGAATACCGAGATGGTGTTGGTAATTGGTTCAAAATGCCGGGTCAGAGTCAGAGCACTAATA
TCACCTTGCGTAAAGGCGTTTTCCCGGGGAAAACAGAACTGTTTGATTGGATTAACTCTATTCAGCTTAA
TCAGGTAGAGAAAAAGGATATTACCATCAGTTTAACTAATGATGCAGGTACCGAATTATTAATGACCTGG
AATGTTTCTAATGCTTTTCCCACTTCATTGACTTCACCTTCATTTGATGCCACCAGTAATGATATTGCAG
TACAGGAAATTACGCTGATGGCAGATCGGGTGATTATGCAGGCTGTTTGAAGCATTGATATTTAATCATC
TCATATAAGGGAACTTTTATGACAACCGTTACCAGTTATCCTGGCGTTTATATTGAAGAATTAAATAGCC
TGGCCTTGTCAGTTTCAAATAGCGCCACAGCGGTTCCTGTTTTTGCTGTGGACGAACAAAACCAATATAT
TAGTGAAGATAATGCAATCCGTATTAATTCGTGGATGGATTATCTTAATCTGATTGGCAATTTTAATAAT
GAAGACAAATTAGATGTTTCTGTGCGTGCTTATTTTGCCAATGGAGGTGGATATTGTTATCTCGTCAAAA
CAACGAGTTTAGAAAAAATTATTCCAACCTTGGATGATGTAACCTTATTGGTTGCTGCGGGCGAAGATAT
TAAAACGACAGTAGATGTTTTATGTCAGCCAGGAAAAGGGTTATTCGCAGTCTTTGATGGCCCTGAAACA
GAGTTGACTATCAACGGTGCGGAAGAGGCAAAACAAGCCTATACCGCCACACCATTCGCTGCGGTTTATT
ATCCTTGGTTGAAAGCGGATTGGGCTAACATAGATATTCCACCCAGTGCAGTGATGGCGGGAGTTTATGC
ATCGGTGGATTTATCCCGTGGTGTATGGAAAGCGCCTGCCAATGTTGCGTTGAAAGGGGGCCTGGAACCT
AAATTTTTAGTCACGGATGAATTGCAGGGTGAATATAACACTGGCCGCGCTATCAATATGATTCGTAATT
TCAGTAACACAGGTACTACGGTTTGGGGTGCAAGAACCCTGGAAGATAAAGACAATTGGCGTTATGTTCC
AGTGCGACGCTTGTTTAATTCTGTGGAGCGGGATATCAAGCGTGCCATGAGCTTTGCTATGTTCGAGCCT
AATAATCAGCCTACTTGGGAGCGGGTACGGGCGGCGATTAGCAACTACCTTTATAGCCTGTGGCAACAGG
GGGGATTAGCTGGCAGCAAAGAAGAAGACGCTTATTTTGTGCAAATTGGTAAAGGTATAACGATGACACA
GGAGCAGATTGATGCAGGGCAAATGATTGTTAAAGTCGGTTTGGCTGCTGTACGGCCTGCGGAATTTATC
ATTCTCCAGTTTACGCAAGATGTAGAACAGCGTTAATCATATGATTATGAGGAGTTATCATGTCTGCTAT
TCTGAAAGCGCCTGGCGTTTATATTGAAGAAGACGCTTCCCTAGCGTTGTCTGTCAGTAACAGCGCGACT
GCCGTGCCTGTTTTTATCGGAAAATTTACTCCGACAGTGGTTGATTCAATCCAAGTCTGTACCCGTATCA
GCAACTGGCTTGAATTCACTTCCTCTTTTTCCCTAGCTCCAACAGTTGAGATTGTTGTCCAATCTAACAC
TGAATCTGAATCTGAATCTGAAACTTACCACTATATTGAGACAATCAATTTATCTCCAGCTGTGGAAGCA
TTGCGACTCTATTTTCAAAATGGCGGAGGAGCTTGCTATATCTACCCATTAAATGATGCTGAAGATGAAT
TGGTTCTGGCGGCCATACCAGAAGTCATTGAACAGAAAGGTGATATTACTCTGTTGGTTTGCCCGGAACT
CGATCTGGATTACAAAACTAAGATCTATGGCGCAGTGAGCTCACTGTTGAATGATAACAAAGTGGGCTAT
TTCCTGATTGCGGATAGCAATGATGGAGAATCTGTGTCAGGAGTATGGAATAGTGCTAAGGCCGCCGCCT
ATTATCCCCAGTTGGAAACTAACCTAAAATTTTCCACGTTGCCTGGGGATAAGGACATTCGTATCAGCGG
TTATCAGGATGATGATGAAACACATAAACCGAAAAACTTGGATGAGCTCAGGACAATCAACGAGGCGTTG
GCACAGGATATTGATGCAAGATTGCTCGAGGAGAAACAACGTGCTGTCATCATTCCGCCAAGTGCTGCCA
TTGCGGGCATTTATTGCCAAACGGATAATCGTCGCGGTGTTTGGAAAGCGCCAGCCAACGTTGCGCTCAC
AGGGATCGGGAGTTTGCTTGATAAGGTAGACGATGAACGGCAGGGAGAGATGAATGACAAGGGAATCAAT
GTCATCCGTTCATTTACCGACCGTGGTTTTATGGTCTGGGGAGCCCGTACTTGTGTGGACGCTGCCAACA
TCAGCTGGCGTTATATTCCTGTTCGTCGCCTGTTCAATTCCGTTGAACGAGATATCCGCCAGGCGCTGCG
CGCTGTGTTGTTTGAAACTAATAGTCAGCCTACCTGGGTACGTGCTAAGGCTGCCGTTGATCAATATCTT
TATACCCTTTGGCAGAAAAATGCATTGATGGGTGCTCGCCCGGAAGAAGCTTATTTTGTGCAAATTGGTC
AGGATATCACCATGTCCGAGGCTGATATTAAACAGGGTAAGATGATCATGACTGTTGGTTTGGCAGCAGT
GCGGCCAGCTGAGTTCATCATTCTGCAATTTACGCAGGATGTTGTTCAGTAATCTCCATGACTAAACGCC
AGGCACTGTATTGACAGTGCCTACTCTAACCATCTTGGAGGAGGTGATGATGATGGAGAGACTCCAACCG
GGTGTGACTTTAACAGAAAGTATAATCACGATGGGTCAGCAAGAGATACCCAGTGCTGTGCCGGTGTTTA
TTGGTTACACCGTTCGTTATCCGGAACAATCGGAAGCATCAGTCCGTATCGACAGTTTGGCCGAGTATAC
CAGCCTGTTTGGTGACGACCATGTGATGATGTTTGCTGTCAGGCACTATTTTGATAATGGCGGGCAACAG
GCATTTGTTTTACCCCTGAAGGACAATATGCCATCAGTGGAGATGACCACAGCTGAAGCGGAAAATCTGA
TAGCCGCATTGCGCTCTGCTACGGTTAGCGAAGCCATTGGTGGGCATAGTCAGATTACACTGATTTTGGT
ACCGGATATGGCTCGGCTTAATGACAGTGATATTGATGACTCCTCAACCCAGGTAAGCCTGTGGTCCCAA
GGCTGGGAGGCGCTGCTGCAATTGAGTCAGGTTAGGCCCAACCTCTTTGTGCTGTTAGATGCGCCGGATA
ATGTTGAACAGGCGCAGAAGTGTATGACAACGCTATCGTCAGATTATCGTCAATGGGGGGCAGCATATTG
GCCTCGTCTGGAAACTACCTATCAGAAAGAAATATCTGGCAAGGACAATGAATCTCAGGGAATTTTCCAG
GGGACTGTTCTGTCACCCACAGCCGCGGTCGCAGCGGTAATTCAACGCACGGATAACGACGCGGGTGTTT
GGAAAGCACCGGCCAATATTGCCTTATCCCAGGTTATTCGACCTGTTAAATCTTATCTTCAGGGAAGTGT
ACTGTTTAACAGCAGCGGCACTTCGCTCAATGTGATCCGCAGTTTCCCAGGTAAGGGCATACGGGTATGG
GGATGCCGCACTCTGGAAAACACGGATAATACGCAGTGGCGCTATCTGCAAACACGTCGGCTGGTTTCCT
ATGTAACAGCGCATTTGACCCAATTGGCTCGCATGTATGTCTTCGAGCCAAATAATGAACTTACCTGGAT
GAAGTTAAAAGGACAAAGTTACAACTGGTTACGGCAATTATGGTTGCAGGGTGGCTTGTATGGTTCACAG
GAGGATGAGGCATTTAACATTCTGTTAGGCGTAAACGAGACGATGACTGAGGATGATGTTCGTGCAGGAA
AAATGATCATGAAAGTTGAGTTGGCTGTGTTGTTTCCTGCCGAATTTATTGAGATCAGTTTGGTGTTTAA
TACCCAAACAGAGGCGCTGTCTTAAGAAGGAAAAAGTACGATGAACGATTATTACACACCCGTGGTATCC
CATCGTTTTATGGCGAGTTTTATTTTTAACCGCATTCCCGATCCGCTGGATATTCGTTTTCAGCGTATCT
CTGGCCTTAGTCGGGAACTACAGGTGACTCAGTACAGTGAGGGAGGAGAAAATGCCCGTAATAACTATTT
AGCTGAGAAAATCCAACACGGTACGTTGACTTTGGAACGGGGCGTGATGACAGTCTCGCCATTGACCTGG
ATGTTTGATCGGGTATTGAGTGGTGAAAAAATCGCTTATGCCGATGTGGTGGTGATGCTACTGAATGAAA
ATTCACTGCCATTGTCCAGTTGGACGTTGAGCAATGCGCTGCCGGTACGCTGGCAAACCAGCGACTTTGA
CGCTAACAGCAATGCCATATTGGTGAATACCCTTGAATTGCGTTACCAGGATATGCGCTGGCTTGGAGTC
AAAATATGACAGTAGAAATCAGAGAGTTACTTATCCAGGCAAAGGTAGTGCCATCAACACGACCGACTGA
ATCAGAACGGCAAAACCATTCTTTGATACAGGAAAGTCTGGATGAGGCGACTTGGGTGGAAACGATAAAA
CGCGAAGTGTTGGCCGCATTACGCGATGAGGAAGGGTGGCGTCCATGAGTCTGATTGAACGTGGTTTAGC
TAAGCTGACAATTAATGCTTATAAGGATAGGGAAGGGAAGATACGGGCAGGAACGTTGCAGGCCATGTAT
AACCCTGACTCCTTGCAACTGGATTACCAAACGGATTATCAGCAATCCCAAGCGATTAATAGCGAAAAGC
AAAGTAGCATTTATGTACAGGCCAAGCCCGCAGGGTTATCACTTGAATTAATTTTTGATGCCACGATGCC
GGGTAACAAAACCCCCATTGAAGAGCAGCTCATGCAGCTCAAGCAACTGTGCAGTGTGGATGCAACCAGT
AACGAGACGCGATTCCTGCAAGTTAAATGGGGCAAAATGCGTTGGGAAAGTCGGGGTTACTTTGCTGGCA
GGGCCAAGAGTTTGTCTGTGAATTACACTTTGTTTGATCGTGATGCGACTCCCTTGAGGGTACGGGTAAT
ATTGGCATTAGTGGCTGATGAAAGTCTGGTGTTGCAGGAGACTGAACAAAATCTGCAATCTCCGGCAAAA
ATCGCATTACGCATACAGGATGGGGTATCTCTGGCTCTGATGGCAGCCAGTACGGCATCAACATTGTCAG
GCGGTGTGGATTATCTGACGCTGGCCTGGCAAAACGGTCTGGATAATCTCAATGGGTTCGTTCCGGGTGA
AATATTGCAGGCCACCAGGGGAGACGAATCATGAGCCACCAACTGAAAATTATTGCAGATGGTAAGGCAC
TGTCACTTTTGGCCGCGGTAGATGTGGACACCTGTTATCGGGTTAACAGTATACCTTCTGCGACATTGAA
ACTGAGCGTACCGGATAGGCCACTCTCTTCTTTCAGTCAGACGGATGTTCAGACAGAACTGGCCCACTGT
CAGGTAGGGAAAACCCTGCGTCTGGAATTGATTGATGGTAGCAAAAAATGGGTGCTGTTTAATGGTCTTA
TTACCCGTAAGGCTCTGAGAATTAAGAATAAGCAATTATTGCTCACTCTGGTTGTCAAGCATCGGTTGCA
ACTGATGGTGGATACCCAGCATTCACAGCTGTTTAAAGACAAAAGCGAAAAAGCGATCTTAAGCACGCTA
TTGAATCAGACCGGAATCAATGCTCGCTTCGGAAAGATAGCGGCGTTAGATCAAAAGCATGAACAGATGG
TGCAATTTCGTTGTTCAGACTGGCATTTTCTGTTGTGCCGACTGTCGGCAACCGGTGCATGGTTGTTACC
TGCCATAGAAGACGTTCAGTTTGTTCAACCTGATGCTCTGAAATCAAACTCAGCCTATACCTTGAAGAGC
AGGGGGGATGAGAACAAAGACATCGTTGTCAAGGATGCTTACTGGCAGTTTGACAATCAAATCAACCCCG
CTTTGCTGGAAGTCAGTGGCTGGGATATCAGTAAGCAGCAGGTACAATCAGGCGGTCGCTACGGAAAAAT
CGCGTTGGGTAAGGCGGCACTCTCTCCTGATGGATTGGCATCCCTTAATAAAACGGGTTGGGACATTTGT
TATAGCAGTCCGTTAACAACCCAGGAAAGCGGTTATCTGGCACAGGGATTATTGCTTAACCAGCGCATTT
CTGGGGTGACAGGAGAATTTTTGCTCAAAGGAGATGGGCGTTACCAGTTGGGAGACAACATTCAGCTGAC
TGGATTTGGTTCACAGTTAGATGGTACGGCAAGCATTACTGAGGTTCGCCACCGTCTTAATCGGCGAATT
GATTGGGAAACCACGGTGAGCATTGGTTTACAACATGAATATTTGCCGATATTACCTGATGCTCCCGAAC
TACATATTGCGACAGTAGCGAAATATCAGCAGGACAGTGCGGTGTTAAACCGTATCCCCATTATTCTGCC
GGTACTGAATCGTCCCAATGAATTTTTGTGGGCCAGATTGGGGAAACCTTATGCTAGCCATGAAAGCGGT
TTCTGTTTTTACCCAGAGCCAGGTGACGAAGTTATTATTGGTTTTTTTGAAAATGATCCGCGTTATCCAG
TTATTTTAGGTGCTATGCATAATCCGAAAAATAAGGCCCCTTTTGAACCAACCCAAGATAATAGGGAAAA
AGTATTGATCGTTAAAAAAGGTGAAGCGCAACAACAATTAGTCATTGATGGCAAAGAGAAAATGATCCGA
ATTAATGCGGGTGAAAATCAAATAATGCTTCAGCAAGATAAAGACATTTCTCTGTCAACGAAAAAAGAAT
TAACACTGAAAGCGCAGACAATGAATGCCACGATGGATAAATCATTGGCAATGTCCGGGAAAAACAGTGT
TGAAATCAAAGGCGCAAAAATTAATCTTACCCAATGAAAGGTGACGATGAATGGAAAATCAAATACTGAC
ACAACTCTATGGTCGTGGTTGGGCTTTTCCTCCGGTCTTTTCCCTTGAAAAGGGGGTAGAGATGGCTGAA
GGGGCGGAAGATGTGAGACAAAGTTTGCAGATTCTGTTTAGTACTGAGCCGGGGGAACGTCTTATGCGTG
AAAATTATGGCTGCGGATTAAATGATTTTATGTTTGAAAATATCCGCAATGAACTTATTGCTGAAATTGA
ATCCCATATCCATGACAACGTATTACGATATGAACCCCGGGCTGATATGACTGATATTCAGGTTCGTCAA
TCCCCTGGCATGGGGAATACTTTGCAAGTGCAGGTCATGTATCGCCTGAGAGGGAGTGATATCAATCAAC
AAATCCAGGGAGTACTTGCACTGAGTGAAGGCCGGGTGACGGAGGTAGTATGAGTGAAGCGATTGTGGTG
GATGGTGACGTGTTACAGTTTGATCCCAACTTTGGCAATCGGCAGGTGACGGTTCCCAGCCCAGGAAAAA
TTAGCGGCACAGGACATGCGCAGGTAAGTGGAAAAAAAGTGTGTATTCTGGGGGATGAGAAACAGGTCAG
GGTTTCTGCAACCTATATTACAACAACACATACTACGCCGGGAACAGGAACCATTACTATCAGTGCTCTG
GATGCTGGCCAGCAGGCCCTTCAGTGTACCAGTGGGGCGGCTTTAATTATCAAGGGGCAGCAATTTACGG
CGATGTTTACGCCTGAATTGCCAGCCATGAATAATACAGTGACTCCGCCACAACCGGATGTTACGACACC
TTCATCAGGAAAAGGACGTTTTATCACTCAACAAAATTTTGCTACCGTAAATTAGAGTATTGACTGAATT
AAATAGAATTAACGAAGGTGTAAATAATTATTTATTTGCTGACGAATCGCTGTGACAAATAAACACAGGT
GATGTTATGGAATTAAATGAGTTAACTAACAAATTGTCAAATTTGGTGCCAATGACCGATTTTAAATTAG
ATAATCGAGCCAGTTTGCAATTGCTTAAATATATTGAAGCGTATACGAAGATAATACCCTTTAATTCTGG
CGATAAATATTGGAATGACTTTTTCTTTATGTCAGGAAATACGCCAGAGAAACTTGCAAAATTATATCAG
AAAGAAATAGAACCCAATGGGGAGTTATTACCTCAGCAGGCTTTTTTGTTGGCGGTTTTGCGTTTATTGG
AAACACCAATATCCTTATTAAATGTATTACCTGCTGCTCATCGTGAGCTCTATTATCGGGAGCTTTTAGG
CTTGTCTTCCCATGCGGCACAGCCTGATCAGGTTGCTTTATCTATGGAACTGAATTCGACAGTGATGGAA
CAGCTGCTCCCTGAAGGAACCCTGTTTGAGGCTGGTCAGGATGAACAAGGCAATGCATTGCAATATGCCC
TGGATGCCAGTTTGCTGGCTAATCGTGGATATATCAGTGACTTGCGCTGGTTACGGAATGACGGGGAAAA
GCAATGGGTTACTTCTGCTCCATGGGATTTACAGGCACAGGTGTCACTGCCGTCTGATGGGATACGATTA
TTTGGTAAGACAAATAGTGATCAGCAGGTATTTGGTGGGGTGTTGATAACGTCATCACTTCTGGCGATGG
AAGCGGGGATAAGGAAGATCATTGTTACTTTTGAGCAGGAGATGAACACCCAAGAACTGGTGGCACAGGT
CAGCAGTGGAAATCAATGGCTAACATTGACGTCTGAGGTAAATAAGAAAGAGGTCACACTGACACTGTCA
GACAAAGAACCGGCAATCAGTGCGCCAGAGGATCTGGATAATCTCTTTTTCACGCAACCGGTACTCAGGC
TACAGGGAAAGGATAGTCAGGCACTGCCGGAGGTGACGGGTATCAGCGTTTCGGAAAAGGATGATACTAA
GGATACCTCTTTTGAGATGTATCACTTAACACCATTTGGTTATAGCAGTGATATAGAGCCATTGGAGGAA
AATCCAGCGTTATATTTAGGCTTTACTGATGTAAAGCCAGGGCAAACACTGGCGCTGTATTGGAAATTAA
AATCCCCGCAGCAACCAACCGTTTCCTGGTATTACCTGGATCAACATAATCAATGGGCTGAATTGGATTC
ATGGGTCAGTGATGGAACCCAGAATCTGTATCAGGATGGTACTTGGCACGTTGAGTTGCCTGTGGATGCA
TCCAATCAGGCAGAGCAGATGCCAGTTGGACGCTATTGGTTGCGGGCAGTGGTGGAGGTACCCGCTCATG
AGGGGGCGTTGGGGAAGGCTCCTTGGCTATATGGTCTAATCTATAACGCCATGACGGCAACCTTGGTTAA
TGTAGATAGCATCAGTGACAGCCATTTCTTAACCCCTTTGCCTGCCAGCAGCATACAGCGGCCCGTTGAA
CCCATCATTGTGTTGGCATCGGTCAACCAGCCTTGGGCATCATGGGGTGGACGTATACCTGAATCCTACA
GTGCCTTTTTTGAACGGATAGCTCAAAACCTGTCTCATCGAAACCGGTCCTTAACCTGGGGAAATATGGT
GACATTACTCAAAGAGCGTTATGTCAGCATCTTTGATGTTAAGTATCCAGGTAATGATGAACTCACCAGA
GTGCCAGCATTGGAGCAGCAGCAACTAACAGTGATTCCAGCAAACCGGTACAACGATAGCGATGATTCTC
TGCGTCCGGTACTGAATCCTGCTCGTCTGCAAGAGATGGCTGATTGGTTGCAGCAGAAAGACTCTCCCTG
GGCCTCTATTGAGGTCAGGAATCCAGAATACTTGGATGTGAAAATCCATTACGAGGTGATTTTTAAACCT
GATGTGAACGAAGATTTTGGCTATCGCCAGCTACAGCAGCAACTGTGTGAGGTGTATATGCCTTGGAGCA
TAGATGAGCAGCGGCCCGTTGTATTGAATAACAGCATTAATTATTTCCAGTTGTTAGCCACTATTCAACA
GCAACCGCTGGTTGAGCGAGTCACTCGTCTGACACTACATCGGGCTGATTCTTCTGATGAGAGTGATGGT
ACAGCATCTGTGGAAGCCAAAGATAATGAAGTGCTTATTTTAGTCTGGGAAGAGGACGATAATCTGCAAT
ACCGAGGAAATGACTATGAGTAATCAGGATGCACTGTTTCATAGCGTTAAAGACGATATTCACTTTGATA
CCTTGCTGGAACAAGCTCATCAGGTGATTGAAAAACAGGCTGAAAAACTGTGGAGTGATACGGCAGAGCA
TGATCCGGGTATCACATTTTTGCAGGGAATCAGTTACGGTGTGTCAGATTTGGCTTACCGACATACATTA
CCCCTGAAAGATTTACTGACTCCGGCGCCGGATGAGCAGCAGCAAGAGGGAATTTTTCCTGCCGAATTTG
GCCCGCATAATACACTGACTTGTGGGCCGGTGACAGCGGATGATTATCGCAAGGCATTGTTAGATCTACA
CAGCAGCGACAGCCTGGATGGTACTCAGCAGGATGAGGGGGATTTTCTGTTCCGGAGTGTGCAACTGGTG
CGTGAACCGGAAAAACAGCGTTATACCTATTGGTATGATGCAACCAAGAGGGAATATAGCTTTGTCAACA
GTGAAGGGGCTAAAGAGTTTACCTTGCGGGGGAATTACTGGTTGTATCTGGAACCAACCCGTTGGACTCA
GGGTAATATTGCCGCTGCTACCAGACAACTGACAGAATTTTTGACTAAAAATCGCAATATTGGTGAATCT
GTCAGCAACATTATCTGGCTACAACCGGTTGATCTGCCACTGTTGCTGGATGTTGAACTGGATGATGATG
TAGGTGCACAGGATGTCCCCGGTATTTTTGCGGCGGTGTATAGCACCGCAGAGCAGTATCTGATGCCTGG
AGCACAGCGTTACCGTACGGAAGTACTGCAAAATGCTGGGATGAGCAATGATCAAATCTTCGAAGGTCCA
TTATTGGAACATGGCTGGATACCAGAGCTGCCGGCAGCCCGTGATTATACTCAAAGGCTCACTCTCAATC
TTAGCCGGTTGGTAAATAGTCTGCTTGAGATTGAGGGCATTAAACATGTGAATCGTCTTCGTCTGGATGA
TAGCTTCGATAAAACTGCTATTGAACCCGTTAAGGGGGATACCTGGTCGTGGTCGATCAAAGAGGGCTAT
TATCCACGTCTTTGGGGAGAAGACCCACTTAACCAATTGGCGCAACAAAATGGCCCGCTTAGGGTGATAG
CCAAAGGAGGGATTAGCGTCAGTGTGAGTAAAGAGCAAATCCAGGCCAGTTTACCCAGTCAATCACTGAT
TCAAAATGAGCCGGTAATATTGGCTTACGGCCAGCACCGTGACGTTGGCAGCTATTATCCCGTCAGTGAT
ACTTTGCCGCCTTGCTATGGACTACAACATTCTTTGTCTGAAAGTGAACACTTATTGCCACTTCATCAAT
TTATGTTGCCATTTGAACAATTATTGGCCTGTGGTTGTCAACAGATAGCCATGCTCCCGCGGTTACTGGC
TTTTCAGCGCGAAGGTTATGAGGTTTGGGGTGATCAGTGGCCCTTTAAGTCAGGCTCAGTGAATGATGAC
GCCCATCAAGATTATGCCCCTGCATTAAAGGATTTGTTAGGACAGATTGCGCTGGATAGTGATCATGAAT
TGGATATTATTAATTACTTGCTGGGTTACTTTGGCACACAGCGGGCACCGCGTACCTTTACGACACAACT
CGATGATTTTCGTGCGGTCCAACAGGGTTATCTGGCCCAGCAACCGACATTGACTTACCACCGCTCCAAT
ATTCGTATCGATCAGGTATCGTCGCTACAAAAACGTATTGCTGCTCGCATGGGGCTGGGCGGTGAGTTGT
TTAAACCTCAACCGGATCTGAGCCAACTGCCTTTTTATTTGATTGAACATCGAGCGTTGCTGCCAGTCAA
ACCCAATAGTCAGTTTGATAAGGAACAGAAACCAGCCTCGGTGACAGAGGAGGGGGGCAGCCAAACAGGT
CAACATTATGTGGTCATTGAACAGAAGGGCATTGATGGCAAGCTGACACAGGGGCAAGTGATCAATTTAA
TTCTGTATGAAGGAGAGCAGGGAGAAACCCAATTTACAATACGCGGTCAGATGGTATTCAAAACCGAGGG
GGATAAGTTTTGGTTGGATGTGAATAATAGTGCGCAACTGGAATATAATCTGGCGCGGGTAATGACAGCA
GCCAAGGCGAGTAAACTCTTTTGGCAAAACAGCCCGGTATGGATGGAGGATATGGGCTATCGTCTGGCCT
ATGCTAGTGACCAATCCTCATTGCCTGTGAATCAACGGCGCTTGACCCGCACAGTGCAAACTCCATTCCC
GCCGATGGTTGTTGTAGGTAGCGAAATCACCCTGTTAAAGCAGGTGGGGATAGTCAATTTAAAAAAAGCG
GAGTCAGAAAAACTTTATGCAAAAGTTGTTAGCTTTGATCGCATTGAAGGGACCTTGATTATTGAGCGTT
TGGGTAATTCCACTCTGGCTTTTCCTACCTCGGAAGAGGCGTGGCGGTATAGTTGGTATTTTTCGGGGGA
GAAATATGAAAGGACTGACCGCTTTTCATTTGTGATTAGCGTAGTAGTGAACAGTGACTTAATTAAATTG
CCCGGTGTTGATCCCTATAAATTGGAAGAATGGGTGAAAGAAACGATTCTTACCGAATTTCCAGCTCATA
TTTCTATGATTATCCATTGGATGGATCGGGAAGCCTTTTTAAATTTCGCCAATACCTATCAGCGTTGGCA
AAATAATGGTACGCCACTGGGGGATGCGGCTTATTCCATTCTAGAAAGTTTGACACTTGGTAAATTGCCA
TCTGCCTTAAAAGGTGTTGGCACAATGCGTATTGCCACATCTAGTCAAAGAGAAGAAGTGGTGGGTAGTA
ATGGTGATCAATGGAATACAGATGGAATAACCCAGAATGAATTATTCTATGTTCCTAAAGAGAGCTAGGA
AAAATAAATATCTGCCACTAATGATGTTGAATTAAATATGTTTTCTGGAGTTAATCACGCACGATCATGA
TATTAAGATAACGGGCACAGGAAAACATTCTCACAAAAACAAAGTAACAGTCCCTTATTATATTCTGGCT
TTCATCATAAAGCTTTAATATATATGAAAAATTGAAAATATAAATTATCCATTAATAATAAAGAGGATAT
TAGCATGACTTCGGAGCCAAATCTGTTAAACCGGATTACAATTACTATTGAAGCTAATAATCAACAAGTA
GCTAGAAAAGTATTGCATGGCTCCTTGCTTAATCAAGCTAATATAAATAAATTATTTAATTCATACTTTA
ATGAATATGAAATTAATAGGGGTGTTTATTTAGAAACATTAATCCTGAATCTTGGTACGATAAATTTCCA
TGATTTTAATTCATTGTTTCCTACTCTCCTAAAAGCTGCATTGAATAAAGAATTCAGTCAATATCAGATA
AACAACCATAGGGAAGAAATGCTATTTAATGAGACAATATCAAATCAAGCTACTGATAAGTCTTACATAT
TTGGCGATAACAAATTAATTGATGCAGAGAATTTCATTCACTTTTTATATCAAAAGCATTCCACATTAAA
TCTAGTAGAAGCAATGGGAAATAATGGTATTGAAAAATTAACAAATCAGTTAACACAAATAGAAAATAAA
TTTGCGTTATTATTGGCAAAAAGTTGTTTGTCTGAGGAAGGCTTAAAACGACTCTTGGCTATCAAACAAC
CCGATTTATTAATCGCTATCAATCGCAGATTATCTGAAAGAATAAATAGACCACAATATCAGGAGAAGCT
TGTTTCCTGCGGACAACTGATATTTAGTGCTCTGGGATATATACAACAGTACAATATACAGGAAATTCCT
AAACCGGATGAAAAAGTTATTGCACGCATAACAACTGAACTTAATAATAATGGTTTGCTTAATACAATAC
CTATTATTACACTATTTCGTCAGAGTGGGATTAACGATTCATCACTAAATGATTGGCTAAAGAAAATCTG
GCAGGTGAGATCAATTTCACAGTTATGCAGAAAGTATCTTTCTGCTAAGGAATACCAATATCTGTCAGAA
CATTTTGTTTCAAAGAGCGTCGATAAAAATAGATATGATGAAGAGCCCGTAAATCAGAGCATATTATCAA
GGTTGAATAATAATTCCATTAAAGAAGGAAATAATCACAGTCAACTCTGTACTCTCAGTAGACTATATTC
TGAACCCGTTGTATTACCTGAACAAACCATTCTACGTCAGGTTAGTAATACAGTAGATCAGAGCATATTA
TCAAGGTTGAATAATGCCTCCATTAAAGAAGGAAATAACCAAAGTCAACTTCGCACTCTCAGTAGACTAT
ATTCTGAGCCCGTTGCATTACCTGAACAAACCATTCCACGTCAGGTTAGTAATACAGGTATATTAATTCT
ATGGCCAATGCTACCTACACTATTTAACCAGCTTGGTCTACTTGAGAAAAAGAAATTTATCCATCGTCAG
GCCCAGTTTAATGCCGTTGATTTTCTTGATTACCTGATTTGGGGAACCGAAGATGTGAAAGTGGAACGAA
AGGTTTTGAATAATGTTCTATGTGGGTTAATGGCTGATGAAATTACTGAACCAATGCCTATTGAACCAGA
AAAACAATGGATAATAATTCAATGGCTGGACGCTATTATCTCCCAACTTTCTGGCTGGAAAAAGTTAAGT
CGTAATGACGTCCGTCAATTATTTCTACAACGACCAGGAGAATTACTGATCAATGAACAGGAAATTAAAA
TCACAATACAGCAACAACCATTTGATGCTCTGTTAACTGATTGGCCGTGGCCAATGAATATGGCTTGTTT
TAGCTGGTTGAGTCAACCATTAACCATTACGTGGTTATAACCATTGACCACAATGACTTAGTCTGAGTAA
AAAATATGAATATATCGCCTGTTTTTTATGATTCATTGAATCAGGATAACGACCGTGATCTATCGTTTTT
ATTTAGCGAACTGGAACGAATAGATCTCGCTCTTCAACACCATTTTTATTGTGTAGAAAGTCAGCGAAGT
GAGCTCCTGGATGAGTTTCTGCTCACTGAGGCGGAAGTGGTGACCAGGCTGGATAAGCCACTTGGTAAAC
CTCATTGGATAAATGATGATTATCTGGCGATATCGCAAAAGGGCAATGTAAGCCTAATGGCAGCGTCCAG
ATTAATGGATCTGATCGAACGCTTTGAACTGACTGATTTTGAGCGCGATGTTTTACTATTAGGCTTATTG
CCCCATTTTGATAGCCGCTATTATCGACTGTTTTCGCTGATTCAAGGGGGACAACAGGGTCGATTACCTT
CTTTTGCGCTGGCATTGGAACTGTTTTGCCACTCGGCGCTGGAGAAACAGGTACAGCAAGCGAGTTTTCT
GCACCGGGCACCTTTGATGGGTTGCCAGCTATTATCCATCGATACTAGTCAAAAAACGCTGGCCTGGCTC
CAGACTCCCTTTATTACTGACAGCGGGGTATATCACTTTTTACTGGGGCATCACTACATTATGCCGGCTT
TAGAACATTGTGCTGAGTGGTTAACACCGACAGGGATTGGCTGTTATCCTGAAGGATTAAAACAAGTACT
GGGTAACGTATTGTTATCTGACAACGATAATATTAGACCGATTGTCTTATTACGGGGAATGGCCGGCAGT
GCCAGAGCTTATACCATTACTAATATGATGGCTTCAGAAGGGAAGCAAACACTGCTGGTAGATATATCCA
AACTTGCTGATAGCGATGAAAAAAACATTATTCTTCAGATAAAGCATATTTTGCGGGAAACCCGCATGCA
TGGAGCATGTTTATTATTACGGAATTTTTGCTTGTTAGTGGAACAGAATAAACAACTATTGGACTCCCTG
TCAGAGTTATTGAATCAACCTGAATTAAGAATTGTTTGCCTGATTGAGCCTTATTCCCCATTGGTATGGC
TGAAAAAGATACCGGTATTACTGATTGAGATGCCACTTTTAACGCCTGCGGAAAAAGCCAGATTGTTAAT
TGCCAGCTTACCGGATAATTGTTCCGAGGATATTGATACGATAACTTTAAGCCAGCGTTACACTTTTAAC
CCAGAAACCCTGCCATTGATTTTGCAAGAGGCCCAGCTTTATCAACAGCAGCGAGATCCGCTGGATATCT
TGCAGCAATGCGATATACGCCAGGCATTAAATTTGCGTGCTCAACAAAATTTCGGTCAATTGGCACAGCG
GATTATTCCTAAGCGCTCATTAAAGGATTTATTGGTATCCGATGAGATTGCTCAGCAGTTACGGGAAATA
CTCATAGCAATTAAGTATCGGGAACAGGTTCTGGCGGGAGGGTTTAAAGATAAAATTGCCTATGGCACTG
GTATCAGCGCCCTGTTTTATGGTGATTCAGGCACTGGAAAAACCATGGCAGCAGAAGTGATTGCTGACCA
CATTGGCGTTGACTTAATAAAAGTGGATTTATCTACAGTAGTGAATAAATACATCGGTGAAACAGAAAAA
AACTTATCCCGTATTTTCGATTTGGCGGAACAGGATGCAGGGGTATTATTCTTTGATGAAGCTGACGCAC
TGTTTGGTAAACGCAGTGAAACTAAAGATTCCCAGGACAGACATGCCAATATTGAAGTTTCTTACTTATT
ACAGCGCCTGGAGAATTACCCGGGTCTGGTCATTTTATCCACCAATAATCGTGGTCATTTAGACAGTGCT
TTTAATCGTCGTTTTACTTTCATTACCCGTTTTACTTACCCGGATGAAAAAATCCGTAAAAAAATGTGGC
AGGAAATTTGGCCTAGAAATATAAAAATATCGGAAGATATCGATTTTAACGAATTAGCTCAACGAACAAG
CGTGACTGGCGCGAATATCCGCAATATTGCTTTATTGTCTTCATTCTTTGCTTCAGAGCAGGGGAATGAT
GAAGTCAGTAATGAAAATATTGAAATTGCATTGAAGCGTGAATTAGCTAAAGTCGGACGATTAACATTTT
AAAAGTTATCACAATGAAAGTATTGAAATATTAAATAAATTTATTACCAAAAAGTTATCACGATATAATT
TAAGAGAGGTTTTTTATGTTAAACACGCAAACTATTATTGATGTCAATAAGGCAATGGATGCCATGCTGC
GCGCATATCTGAATCAAGATATTGCCATTCGTTTTGATCTACCTGAATTGGATACTATGCAATCTGATGC
GATGGTAAGTATCTTTCTTTATGACATTCATGAAGATTTACAGCTTCGCTCGGCAGAATCAAGAGGGTTT
GATGTTTATGCCGGGAGGTTATTGCCTGGTTGGGTAAATATTAAATGTAACTATCTGATTACCTATTGGG
AAGCTTCTAAGCCAGCGACTGATGCCAGCAGTCCGGATAGCCAACCTGATAACCAGGCAATACAAGTGAT
GTCACAAGTATTAAATGCCTTGATTAATAATCGTCAATTGGCAGGTATTCCTGGTGCTTATACTCAGGTT
GTACCGCCTAAAGAGAGTTTAAATAGCCTGGGGAATTTCTGGCAATCACTGGGTAATCGCCCACGGCTTT
CTCTCAATTATTCAGTGACAGTACCTGTTAGCCTAAACGATGGTCAGGATAGCGCGACTCCGGTTACCGC
GGTTTCTTCTACAGTGGAACAAACGGCATCGCTCAGTCAAGAAGTGGTTAGTCATGCTTTACGCGAATTA
CTCATTACGGAATTAGGAGGAGGAGAGGATAACCGGTTGGTACTGAGTAAAGTTGAATTATCCGCAGTGA
AAGAGACGATGACTCAAGACAGTCCGGCTCAGATGATTATATTGTTGTCTGTTTCAGGCATTACACGACA
GGAATATTTGAAGGAAATTGATAATATCTTTGATCGTTGGGTAAATAATGCTGAAGTTATTACCACTATT
GATGATTGTGGGATTAGAATTGAAAGTATAACGAAAGATAATCTTGTAGGAATTTAAATTTTTTTAATTA
AATAAAGGAATTAATATTGATTTGATAGAGCATGTAATCAATAACTTCTATGAAAATGTTGAAAAACAAT
ACACGGAAACACTTAACTTACAATTAAATTGTTAAAGGAGATGATGATAAGAATGGTCAGTCACCAGATA
AAATGATCTCTGGTCAATTTTAGGAAAGCTGAAAAAACCTGACCAAATGCGTCGTAAATTCTATGCTTAG
AAAGACTCGGTGCCAGTGTAATACCTAAGATATGGTTTTTATTTCCATATCTGTTCGAAAACTTAGAAAT
AACAAGTTCAACAATAACCAGGGACTTTAAATATCGGATCCTTGTCGGGAAGATGCGTGATCTGATCCTT
CAACTCAGCAAAAGTTCGATTTATTCAACAAAGCCGCCGTCCCGTCAAGTCAGCGTAATGCTCTGCCAGT
GTTACAACCAATTAACCAATTCTGATTAGAAAAACTCATCGAGCATCAAATGAAACTGCAATTTATTCAT
ATCAGGATTATCAATACCATATTTTTGAAAAAGCCGTTTCTGTAATGAAGGAGAAAACTCACCGAGGCAG
TTCCATAGGATGGCAAGATCCTGGTATCGGTCTGCGATTCCGACTCGTCCAACATCAATACAACCTATTA
ATTTCCCCTCGTCAAAAATAAGGTTATCAAGTGAGAAATCACCATGAGTGACGACTGAATCCGGTGAGAA
TGGCAAAAGCTTATGCATTTCTTTCCAGACTTGTTCAACAGGCCAGCCATTACGCTCGTCATCAAAATCA
CTCGCATCAACCAAACCGTTATTCATTCGTGATTGCGCCTGAGCGAGACGAAATACGCGATCGCTGTTAA
AAGGACAATTACAAACAGGAATCGAATGCAACCGGCGCAGGAACACTGCCAGCGCATCAACAATATTTTC
ACCTGAATCAGGATATTCTTCTAATACCTGGAATGCTGTTTTCCCGGGGATCGCAGTGGTGAGTAACCAT
GCATCATCAGGAGTACGGATAAAATGCTTGATGGTCGGAAGAGGCATAAATTCCGTCAGCCAGTTTAGTC
TGACCATCTCATCTGTAACATCATTGGCAACGCTACCTTTGCCATGTTTCAGAAACAACTCTGGCGCATC
GGGCTTCCCATACAATCGATAGATTGTCGCACCTGATTGCCCGACATTATCGCGAGCCCATTTATACCCA
TATAAATCAGCATCCATGTTGGAATTTAATCGCGGCCTCGAGCAAGACGTTTCCCGTTGAATATGGCTCA
TAACACCCCTTGTATTACTGTTTATGTAAGCAGACAGTTTTATTGTTCATGATGATATATTTTTATCTTG
TGCAATGTAACATCAGAGATTTTGAGACACAACGTGGCTTTCGACTTCCGGCAAGCTATACGCGCCCTAG
AATTGTCAATTTTAATCCTCTGTTTATCGGCAGTTCGTAGAGCGCGCCGTGCGTCCCGAGCGATACTGAG
CGAAGCAAGTGCGTCGAGCAGTGCCCGCTTGTTCCTGAAATGCCAGTAAAGCGCTGGCTGCTGAACCCCC
AGCCGGAACTGACCCCACAAGGCCCTAGCGTTTGCAATGCACCAGGTCATCATTGACCCAGGCGTGTTCC
ACCAGGCCGCTGCCTCGCAACTCTTCGCAGGCTTCGCCGACCTGCTCGCGCCACTTCTTCACGCGGGTGG
AATCCGATCCGCACATGAGGCGGAAGGTTTCCAGCTTGAGCGGGTACGGCTCCCGGTGCGAGCTGAAATA
GTCGAACATCCGTCGGGCCGTCGGCGACAGCTTGCGGTACTTCTCCCATATGAATTTCGTGTAGTGGTCG
CCAGCAAACAGCACGACGATTTCCTCGTCGATCAGGACCTGGCAACGGGACGTTTTCTTGCCACGGTCCA
GGACGCGGAAGCGGTGCAGCAGCGACACCGATTCCAGGTGCCCAACGCGGTCGGACGTGAAGCCCATCGC
CGTCGCCTGTAGGCGCGACAGGCATTCCTCGGCCTTCGTGTAATACCGGCCATTGATCGACCAGCCCAGG
TCCTGGCAAAGCTCGTAGAACGTGAAGGTGATCGGCTCGCCGATAGGGGTGCGCTTCGCGTACTCCAACA
CCTGCTGCCACACCAGTTCGTCATCGTCGGCCCGCAGCTCGACGCCGGTGTAGGTGATCTTCACGTCCTT
GTTGACGTGGAAAATGACCTTGTTTTGCAGCGCCTCGCGCGGGATTTTCTTGTTGCGCGTGGTGAACAGG
GCAGAGCGGGCCGTGTCGTTTGGCATCGCTCGCATCGTGTCCGGCCACGGCGCAATATCGAACAAGGAAA
GCTGCATTTCCTTGATCTGCTGCTTCGTGTGTTTCAGCAACGCGGCCTGCTTGGCCTCGCTGACCTGTTT
TGCCAGGTCCTCGCCGGCGGTTTTTCGCTTCTTGGTCGTCATAGTTCCTCGCGTGTCGATGGTCATCGAC
TTCGCCAAACCTGCCGCCTCCTGTTCGAGACGACGCGAACGCTCCACGGCGGCCGATGGCGCGGGCAGGG
CAGGGGGAGCCAGTTGCACGCTGTCGCGCTCGATCTTGGCCGTAGCTTGCTGGACCATCGAGCCGACGGA
CTGGAAGGTTTCGCGGGGCGCACGCATGACGGTGCGGCTTGCGATGGTTTCGGCATCCTCGGCGGAAAAC
CCCGCGTCGATCAGTTCTTGCCTGTATGCCTTCCGGTCAAACGTCCGATTCATTCACCCTCCTTGCGGGA
TTGCCCCGACTCACGCCGGGGCAATGTGCCCTTATTCCTGATTTGACCCGCCTGGTGCCTTGGTGTCCAG
ATAATCCACCTTATCGGCAATGAAGTCGGTCCCGTAGACCGTCTGGCCGTCCTTCTCGTACTTGGTATTC
CGAATCTTGCCCTGCACGAATACCAGCTCCGCGAAGTCGCTCTTCTTGATGGAGCGCATGGGGACGTGCT
TGGCAATCACGCGCACCCCCCGGCCGTTTTAGCGGCTAAAAAAGTCATGGCTCTGCCCTCGGGCGGACCA
CGCCCATCATGACCTTGCCAAGCTCGTCCTGCTTCTCTTCGATCTTCGCCAGCAGGGCGAGGATCGTGGC
ATCACCGAACCGCGCCGTGCGCGGGTCGTCGGTGAGCCAGAGTTTCAGCAGGCCGCCCAGGCGGCCCAGG
TCGCCATTGATGCGGGCCAGCTCGCGGACGTGCTCATAGTCCACGACGCCCGTGATTTTGTAGCCCTGGC
CGACGGCCAGCAGGTAGGCCTACAGGCTCATGCCGGCCGCCGCCGCCTTTTCCTCAATCGCTCTTCGTTC
GTCTGGAAGGCAGTACACCTTGATAGGTGGGCTGCCCTTCCTGGTTGGCTTGGTTTCATCAGCCATCCGC
TTGCCCTCATCTGTTACGCCGGCGGTAG
